>Addgene plasmid #84276 | pJEP227-Lenti-CMV-GFP-GluN2A-WPRE-pA | addgene full sequence | sequence record 357061 | Addgene NGS Result
AATGTAGTCTTATGCAATACTCTTGTAGTCTTGCAACATGGTAACGATGAGTTAGCAACATGCCTTACAA
GGAGAGAAAAAGCACCGTGCATGCCGATTGGTGGAAGTAAGGTGGTACGATCGTGCCTTATTAGGAAGGC
AACAGACGGGTCTGACATGGATTGGACGAACCACTGAATTGCCGCATTGCAGAGATATTGTATTTAAGTG
CCTAGCTCGATACATAAACGGGTCTCTCTGGTTAGACCAGATCTGAGCCTGGGAGCTCTCTGGCTAACTA
GGGAACCCACTGCTTAAGCCTCAATAAAGCTTGCCTTGAGTGCTTCAAGTAGTGTGTGCCCGTCTGTTGT
GTGACTCTGGTAACTAGAGATCCCTCAGACCCTTTTAGTCAGTGTGGAAAATCTCTAGCAGTGGCGCCCG
AACAGGGACTTGAAAGCGAAAGGGAAACCAGAGGAGCTCTCTCGACGCAGGACTCGGCTTGCTGAAGCGC
GCACGGCAAGAGGCGAGGGGCGGCGACTGGTGAGTACGCCAAAAATTTTGACTAGCGGAGGCTAGAAGGA
GAGAGATGGGTGCGAGAGCGTCAGTATTAAGCGGGGGAGAATTAGATCGCGATGGGAAAAAATTCGGTTA
AGGCCAGGGGGAAAGAAAAAATATAAATTAAAACATATAGTATGGGCAAGCAGGGAGCTAGAACGATTCG
CAGTTAATCCTGGCCTGTTAGAAACATCAGAAGGCTGTAGACAAATACTGGGACAGCTACAACCATCCCT
TCAGACAGGATCAGAAGAACTTAGATCATTATATAATACAGTAGCAACCCTCTATTGTGTGCATCAAAGG
ATAGAGATAAAAGACACCAAGGAAGCTTTAGACAAGATAGAGGAAGAGCAAAACAAAAGTAAGACCACCG
CACAGCAAGCGGCCGCTGATCTTCAGACCTGGAGGAGGAGATATGAGGGACAATTGGAGAAGTGAATTAT
ATAAATATAAAGTAGTAAAAATTGAACCATTAGGAGTAGCACCCACCAAGGCAAAGAGAAGAGTGGTGCA
GAGAGAAAAAAGAGCAGTGGGAATAGGAGCTTTGTTCCTTGGGTTCTTGGGAGCAGCAGGAAGCACTATG
GGCGCAGCGTCAATGACGCTGACGGTACAGGCCAGACAATTATTGTCTGGTATAGTGCAGCAGCAGAACA
ATTTGCTGAGGGCTATTGAGGCGCAACAGCATCTGTTGCAACTCACAGTCTGGGGCATCAAGCAGCTCCA
GGCAAGAATCCTGGCTGTGGAAAGATACCTAAAGGATCAACAGCTCCTGGGGATTTGGGGTTGCTCTGGA
AAACTCATTTGCACCACTGCTGTGCCTTGGAATGCTAGTTGGAGTAATAAATCTCTGGAACAGATTTGGA
ATCACACGACCTGGATGGAGTGGGACAGAGAAATTAACAATTACACAAGCTTAATACACTCCTTAATTGA
AGAATCGCAAAACCAGCAAGAAAAGAATGAACAAGAATTATTGGAATTAGATAAATGGGCAAGTTTGTGG
AATTGGTTTAACATAACAAATTGGCTGTGGTATATAAAATTATTCATAATGATAGTAGGAGGCTTGGTAG
GTTTAAGAATAGTTTTTGCTGTACTTTCTATAGTGAATAGAGTTAGGCAGGGATATTCACCATTATCGTT
TCAGACCCACCTCCCAACCCCGAGGGGACCCGACAGGCCCGAAGGAATAGAAGAAGAAGGTGGAGAGAGA
GACAGAGACAGATCCATTCGATTAGTGAACGGATCTCGACGGTATCGGTTAACTTTTAAAAGAAAAGGGG
GGATTGGGGGGTACAGTGCAGGGGAAAGAATAGTAGACATAATAGCAACAGACATACAAACTAAAGAATT
ACAAAAACAAATTACAAAAATTCAAAATTTTATCGATAAGCTTGGGAGTTCCGCGTTACATAACTTACGG
TAAATGGCCCGCCTGGCTGACCGCCCAACGACCCCCGCCCATTGACGTCAATAATGACGTATGTTCCCAT
AGTAACGCCAATAGGGACTTTCCATTGACGTCAATGGGTGGAGTATTTACGGTAAACTGCCCACTTGGCA
GTACATCAAGTGTATCATATGCCAAGTACGCCCCCTATTGACGTCAATGACGGTAAATGGCCCGCCTGGC
ATTATGCCCAGTACATGACCTTATGGGACTTTCCTACTTGGCAGTACATCTACGTATTAGTCATCGCTAT
TACCATGGTGATGCGGTTTTGGCAGTACATCAATGGGCGTGGATAGCGGTTTGACTCACGGGGATTTCCA
AGTCTCCACCCCATTGACGTCAATGGGAGTTTGTTTTGGCACCAAAATCAACGGGACTTTCCAAAATGTC
GTAACAACTCCGCCCCATTGACGCAAATGGGCGGTAGGCGTGTACGGTGGGAGGTCTATATAAGCAGAGC
TCGTTTAGTGAACCGTCAGATCGCCTGGAGACGCCATCCACGCTGTTTTGACCTCCATAGAAGACACCGA
CTCTAGAGGATCCACTAGTCCAGTGTGGTGGAATTCTGCAGATATCAACAAGTTTGTACAAAAAAGCAGG
CTGCCGCCACCATGGGCAGATTGGGCTACTGGACCTTGCTGGTATTGCCGGCCCTTCTGGTCTGGCGCGA
TCCGGCGCAGAACGCGGCTAGGGTGAGCAAGGGCGAGGAGCTGTTCACCGGGGTGGTGCCCATCCTGGTC
GAGCTGGACGGCGACGTAAACGGCCACAAGTTCAGCGTGTCCGGCGAGGGCGAGGGCGATGCCACCTACG
GCAAGCTGACCCTGAAGTTCATCTGCACCACCGGCAAGCTGCCCGTGCCCTGGCCCACCCTCGTGACCAC
CCTGACCTACGGCGTGCAGTGCTTCAGCCGCTACCCCGACCACATGAAGCAGCACGACTTCTTCAAGTCC
GCCATGCCCGAAGGCTACGTCCAGGAGCGCACCATCTTCTTCAAGGACGACGGCAACTACAAGACCCGCG
CCGAGGTGAAGTTCGAGGGCGACACCCTGGTGAACCGCATCGAGCTGAAGGGCATCGACTTCAAGGAGGA
CGGCAACATCCTGGGGCACAAGCTGGAGTACAACTACAACAGCCACAACGTCTATATCATGGCCGACAAG
CAGAAGAACGGCATCAAGGTGAACTTCAAGATCCGCCACAACATCGAGGACGGCAGCGTGCAGCTCGCCG
ACCACTACCAGCAGAACACCCCCATCGGCGACGGCCCCGTGCTGCTGCCCGACAACCACTACCTGAGCAC
CCAGTCCGCCCTGAGCAAAGACCCCAACGAGAAGCGCGATCACATGGTCCTGCTGGAGTTCGTGACCGCC
GCCGGGATCACTCTCGGCATGGACGAGCTGTACAAGGCTAGCGCGGCGGAGAAGGGTCCTCCAGCGCTGA
ACATTGCGGTGCTGCTGGGTCACAGCCACGACGTGACAGAACGCGAACTTCGAAATCTGTGGGGCCCAGA
GCAGGCAACCGGCTTGCCCCTGGATGTGAACGTGGTGGCGTTATTGATGAACCGCACTGACCCTAAGAGC
CTCATCACGCATGTGTGCGACCTCATGTCCGGGGCGCGCATCCACGGCTTGGTGTTTGGAGATGACACGG
ACCAGGAGGCTGTGGCCCAGATGCTGGATTTTATCTCCTCACAGACTTTTATCCCCATCTTGGGCATTCA
TGGGGGTGCATCTATGATCATGGCTGACAAGGATCCGACATCCACGTTCTTCCAGTTTGGAGCCTCCATC
CAGCAGCAAGCCACAGTTATGCTGAAGATCATGCAGGACTACGACTGGCACGTCTTCTCCCTGGTCACCA
CCATCTTCCCTGGCTACCGAGACTTCATCAGCTTTATCAAGACAACAGTGGACAACAGCTTTGTGGGCTG
GGATATGCAGAACGTGATCACACTGGACACCTCCTTCGAGGACGCCAAGACGCAGGTCCAGCTGAAGAAG
ATCCATTCTTCTGTCATCCTGCTCTACTGCTCCAAAGACGAGGCTGTCCTCATCCTGAGCGAGGCTCGCT
CCTTCGGCCTCACTGGCTATGATTTCTTCTGGATTGTCCCCAGTTTGGTGTCTGGGAACACAGAGCTCAT
CCCCAAAGAGTTTCCATCAGGTCTCATTTCAGTCTCTTATGACGACTGGGACTACAGCCTGGAGGCAAGA
GTGAGAGACGGTCTTGGGATCTTAACCACTGCCGCATCCTCCATGTTGGAGAAGTTCTCCTACATTCCTG
AGGCCAAGGCCAGCTGCTATGGGCAGGCAGAGAAGCCAGAGACCCCGCTACACACCCTGCACCAATTCAT
GGTCAATGTGACTTGGGATGGCAAGGACTTGTCCTTCACTGAGGAAGGTTACCAGGTGCACCCCAGGCTT
GTGGTGATCGTGCTGAACAAGGACCGGGAGTGGGAAAAGGTGGGCAAGTGGGAGAACCAGACGCTGAGCC
TGAGGCACGCTGTGTGGCCAAGGTACAAGTCCTTTTCTGACTGCGAGCCAGATGACAACCACCTCAGCAT
TGTCACCTTGGAGGAAGCCCCCTTCGTCATCGTAGAGGACATAGACCCCCTGACTGAGACCTGTGTGAGG
AACACGGTGCCCTGTCGGAAGTTCGTCAAGATCAACAATTCAACCAACGAAGGGATGAATGTGAAGAAAT
GCTGCAAGGGGTTCTGCATCGACATCCTCAAGAAGCTGTCCAGAACTGTGAAGTTCACCTATGACCTCTA
CCTGGTGACCAATGGGAAGCATGGGAAAAAGGTTAACAATGTGTGGAATGGAATGATAGGTGAAGTGGTC
TATCAACGAGCAGTCATGGCTGTGGGCTCACTCACCATCAATGAGGAGCGTTCGGAAGTGGTGGACTTCT
CGGTGCCCTTTGTGGAGACAGGAATCAGCGTCATGGTCTCCAGGAGTAATGGCACTGTCTCCCCTTCTGC
TTTCCTCGAACCCTTCAGTGCCTCCGTCTGGGTGATGATGTTTGTGATGCTGCTCATCGTCTCAGCCATT
GCTGTCTTCGTTTTTGAATACTTCAGTCCTGTTGGATACAACAGAAACTTAGCCAAAGGGAAAGCTCCCC
ACGGGCCTTCTTTTACTATTGGAAAAGCTATATGGCTCCTCTGGGGCCTGGTCTTCAACAATTCTGTGCC
TGTCCAGAATCCTAAAGGCACAACCAGCAAGATCATGGTGTCAGTGTGGGCCTTCTTTGCTGTCATCTTC
CTGGCCAGTTACACAGCCAACCTGGCTGCCTTCATGATCCAGGAGGAGTTTGTGGACCAAGTGACTGGCC
TCAGTGACAAGAAGTTCCAGAGACCTCATGACTATTCTCCACCTTTCCGATTTGGGACGGTACCCAATGG
AAGTACAGAGAGGAATATTCGTAACAACTACCCGTATATGCACCAGTACATGACCAGATTCAACCAGAGG
GGAGTGGAGGATGCCTTGGTCAGCTTGAAAACCGGGAAGTTGGACGCTTTCATCTATGACGCAGCCGTCT
TGAACTACAAGGCCGGGAGGGATGAAGGCTGTAAACTGGTGACCATTGGGAGCGGGTACATCTTTGCTAC
CACAGGCTATGGAATTGCGCTGCAGAAGGGCTCACCCTGGAAGAGGCAGATTGACCTCGCTCTGCTCCAG
TTTGTTGGTGATGGTGAGATGGAGGAGCTGGAGACACTGTGGCTTACGGGCATCTGCCACAACGAGAAGA
ATGAGGTGATGAGTAGCCAGCTGGACATCGATAACATGGCGGGCGTGTTCTACATGCTGGCTGCAGCCAT
GGCCCTCAGCCTCATCACCTTCATCTGGGAGCACCTCTTCTACTGGAAGCTGCGCTTCTGCTTCACAGGC
GTGTGCTCTGACCGGCCCGGGCTGCTCTTCTCCATCAGCAGGGGCATCTATAGTTGCATCCATGGGGTAC
ACATTGAAGAAAAGAAGAAATCTCCAGATTTCAATCTGACTGGATCACAGAGCAACATGCTAAAGCTTCT
TCGGTCAGCTAAAAACATCTCCAATATGTCCAACATGAACTCCTCAAGAATGGACTCACCTAAAAGAGCT
ACTGACTTCATTCAAAGAGGGTCACTTATTGTGGACATGGTTTCAGACAAGGGAAATTTGATATATTCAG
ACAACAGATCCTTTCAAGGGAAGGACAGTATATTTGGAGACAACATGAATGAACTCCAAACATTTGTGGC
CAACAGGCACAAGGATAATCTCAGTAACTATGTGTTTCAAGGACAGCATCCTCTCACTCTCAATGAGTCC
AACCCTAACACAGTAGAGGTGGCTGTCAGCACTGAATCCAAAGGGAACTCCCGACCCCGGCAGCTTTGGA
AGAAATCCATGGAGTCTCTACGCCAGGATTCTCTAAACCAGAACCCAGTCTCCCAGAGGGATGAGAAGAC
TGCAGAGAATCGGACCCACTCGCTAAAGAGTCCTAGGTATCTTCCAGAAGAGGTAGCCCACTCTGACATT
TCAGAAACCTCAAGCCGGGCCACATGCCACAGGGAGCCAGATAACAATAAGAACCACAAGACCAAGGATA
ACTTCAAACGGTCAATGGCCTCTAAGTATCCCAAGGACTGTAGCGATGTTGACCGCACCTACATGAAAAC
CAAAGCAAGTTCTCCCAGGGATAAGATCTATACCATTGATGGTGAGAAGGAGCCCAGCTTCCACTTAGAT
CCTCCTCAGTTTGTTGAGAATATAACCCTGCCTGAGAATGTGGGCTTCCCAGATACCTACCAAGATCACA
ATGAGAACTTCCGCAAGGGGGACTCCACACTGCCCATGAACAGGAACCCATTACATAATGAAGACGGGCT
TCCCAACAATGACCAATATAAACTCTATGCCAAGCACTTTACCTTGAAAGACAAGGGTTCCCCACACAGT
GAGGGCAGTGATCGATACCGGCAGAACTCCACACATTGCAGAAGCTGCCTTTCGAATCTGCCCACCTACT
CAGGCCACTTTACCATGAGGTCTCCTTTCAAGTGTGATGCCTGTCTGCGGATGGGGAATCTCTATGACAT
TGATGAAGACCAGATGCTTCAGGAGACAGGTAACCCAGCTACTCGGGAGGAGGTCTACCAGCAGGACTGG
TCACAGAACAACGCCCTCCAGTTCCAGAAGAACAAGCTAAGGATTAACCGACAGCACTCCTATGATAACA
TTCTGGACAAACCCAGAGAGATAGACCTTAGCAGGCCCTCCCGGAGCATAAGCCTCAAGGACAGGGAACG
GCTACTGGAGGGCAACTTGTATGGGAGCCTGTTCAGTGTCCCCTCAAGCAAACTCTTGGGGAACAAAAGC
TCCCTTTTCCCCCAAGGTCTGGAGGACAGCAAGAGGAGCAAGTCTCTCTTGCCAGACCACGCCTCCGATA
ATCCTTTCCTCCACACGTATGGGGATGACCAACGCTTAGTTATCGGGAGATGTCCCTCGGACCCTTACAA
ACACTCATTGCCATCACAGGCGGTAAATGACAGCTATCTTCGGTCATCCTTGAGGTCAACAGCATCATAT
TGCTCCAGGGACAGTCGGGGCCACAGTGATGTGTATATTTCAGAGCATGTTATGCCTTATGCTGCAAATA
AGAATACCATGTACTCTACCCCCAGGGTTTTAAATTCCTGCAGCAATAGACGAGTGTACAAGAAAATGCC
TAGTATCGAATCTGATGTTTAAGATCACCCAGCTTTCTTGTACAAAGTGGTTGATATCCAGCACAGTGGC
GGCCGCTCGAGTCTAGAGGGCCCGCGGTTCGAAGGTAAGCCTATCCCTAACCCTCTCCTCGGTCTCGATT
CTACGCGTACCGGTTAGTAATGATCGACAATCAACCTCTGGATTACAAAATTTGTGAAAGATTGACTGGT
ATTCTTAACTATGTTGCTCCTTTTACGCTATGTGGATACGCTGCTTTAATGCCTTTGTATCATGCTATTG
CTTCCCGTATGGCTTTCATTTTCTCCTCCTTGTATAAATCCTGGTTGCTGTCTCTTTATGAGGAGTTGTG
GCCCGTTGTCAGGCAACGTGGCGTGGTGTGCACTGTGTTTGCTGACGCAACCCCCACTGGTTGGGGCATT
GCCACCACCTGTCAGCTCCTTTCCGGGACTTTCGCTTTCCCCCTCCCTATTGCCACGGCGGAACTCATCG
CCGCCTGCCTTGCCCGCTGCTGGACAGGGGCTCGGCTGTTGGGCACTGACAATTCCGTGGTGTTGTCGGG
GAAGCTGACGTCCTTTCCATGGCTGCTCGCCTGTGTTGCCACCTGGATTCTGCGCGGGACGTCCTTCTGC
TACGTCCCTTCGGCCCTCAATCCAGCGGACCTTCCTTCCCGCGGCCTGCTGCCGGCTCTGCGGCCTCTTC
CGCGTCTTCGCCTTCGCCCTCAGACGAGTCGGATCTCCCTTTGGGCCGCCTCCCCGCCTGGCGATGGTAC
CTTTAAGACCAATGACTTACAAGGCAGCTGTAGATCTTAGCCACTTTTTAAAAGAAAAGGGGGGACTGGA
AGGGCTAATTCACTCCCAACGAAGACAAGATCTGCTTTTTGCTTGTACTGGGTCTCTCTGGTTAGACCAG
ATCTGAGCCTGGGAGCTCTCTGGCTAACTAGGGAACCCACTGCTTAAGCCTCAATAAAGCTTGCCTTGAG
TGCTTCAAGTAGTGTGTGCCCGTCTGTTGTGTGACTCTGGTAACTAGAGATCCCTCAGACCCTTTTAGTC
AGTGTGGAAAATCTCTAGCAGTAGTAGTTCATGTCATCTTATTATTCAGTATTTATAACTTGCAAAGAAA
TGAATATCAGAGAGTGAGAGGAACTTGTTTATTGCAGCTTATAATGGTTACAAATAAAGCAATAGCATCA
CAAATTTCACAAATAAAGCATTTTTTTCACTGCATTCTAGTTGTGGTTTGTCCAAACTCATCAATGTATC
TTATCATGTCTGGCTCTAGCTATCCCGCCCCTAACTCCGCCCATCCCGCCCCTAACTCCGCCCAGTTCCG
CCCATTCTCCGCCCCATGGCTGACTAATTTTTTTTATTTATGCAGAGGCCGAGGCCGCCTCGGCCTCTGA
GCTATTCCAGAAGTAGTGAGGAGGCTTTTTTGGAGGCCTAGGGACGTACCCAATTCGCCCTATAGTGAGT
CGTATTACGCGCGCTCACTGGCCGTCGTTTTACAACGTCGTGACTGGGAAAACCCTGGCGTTACCCAACT
TAATCGCCTTGCAGCACATCCCCCTTTCGCCAGCTGGCGTAATAGCGAAGAGGCCCGCACCGATCGCCCT
TCCCAACAGTTGCGCAGCCTGAATGGCGAATGGG
[124 nt withheld, positions 9345-9468]
C
[91 nt withheld, positions 9470-9560]
A
[49 nt withheld, positions 9562-9610]
CCTTTGACGTTGGAGTCCACGTTCTTT
[37 nt withheld, positions 9638-9674]
ACCCTATCTCGGTCTATTCTTTTGATTTATAAGGGATTTTGCCGATTTCGGCCTATTGGTTAAAAAATGA
GCTGATTTAACAAAAATTTAACGCGAATTTTAACAAAATATTAACGCTTACAATTTAGGTGGCACTTTTC
GGGGAAATGTGCGCGGAACCCCTATTTGTTTATTTTTCTAAATACATTCAAATATGTATCCGCTCATGAG
ACAATAACCCTGATAAATGCTTCAATAATATTGAAAAAGGAAGAGTATGAGTATTCAACATTTCCGTGTC
GCCCTTATTCCCTTTTTTGCGGCATTTTGCCTTCCTGTTTTTGCTCACCCAGAAACGCTGGTGAAAGTAA
AAGATGCTGAAGATCAGTTGGGTGCACGAGTGGGTTACATCGAACTGGATCTCAACAGCGGTAAGATCCT
TGAGAGTTTTCGCCCCGAAGAACGTTTTCCAATGATGAGCACTTTTAAAGTTCTGCTATGTGGCGCGGTA
TTATCCCGTATTGACGCCGGGCAAGAGCAACTCGGTCGCCGCATACACTATTCTCAGAATGACTTGGTTG
AGTACTCACCAGTCACAGAAAAGCATCTTACGGATGGCATGACAGTAAGAGAATTATGCAGTGCTGCCAT
AACCATGAGTGATAACACTGCGGCCAACTTACTTCTGACAACGATCGGAGGACCGAAGGAGCTAACCGCT
TTTTTGCACAACATGGGGGATCATGTAACTCGCCTTGATCGTTGGGAACCGGAGCTGAATGAAGCCATAC
CAAACGACGAGCGTGACACCACGATGCCTGTAGCAATGGCAACAACGTTGCGCAAACTATTAACTGGCGA
ACTACTTACTCTAGCTTCCCGGCAACAATTAATAGACTGGATGGAGGCGGATAAAGTTGCAGGACCACTT
CTGCGCTCGGCCCTTCCGGCTGGCTGGTTTATTGCTGATAAATCTGGAGCCGGTGAGCGTGGGTCTCGCG
GTATCATTGCAGCACTGGGGCCAGATGGTAAGCCCTCCCGTATCGTAGTTATCTACACGACGGGGAGTCA
GGCAACTATGGATGAACGAAATAGACAGATCGCTGAGATAGGTGCCTCACTGATTAAGCATTGGTAACTG
TCAGACCAAGTTTACTCATATATACTTTAGATTGATTTAAAACTTCATTTTTAATTTAAAAGGATCTAGG
TGAAGATCCTTTTTGATAATCTCATGACCAAAATCCCTTAACGTGAGTTTTCGTTCCACTGAGCGTCAGA
CCCCGTAGAAAAGATCAAAGGATCTTCTTGAGATCCTTTTTTTCTGCGCGTAATCTGCTGCTTGCAAACA
AAAAAACCACCGCTACCAGCGGTGGTTTGTTTGCCGGATCAAGAGCTACCAACTCTTTTTCCGAAGGTAA
CTGGCTTCAGCAGAGCGCAGATACCAAATACTGTTCTTCTAGTGTAGCCGTAGTTAGGCCACCACTTCAA
GAACTCTGTAGCACCGCCTACATACCTCGCTCTGCTAATCCTGTTACCAGTGGCTGCTGCCAGTGGCGAT
AAGTCGTGTCTTACCGGGTTGGACTCAAGACGATAGTTACCGGATAAGGCGCAGCGGTCGGGCTGAACGG
GGGGTTCGTGCACACAGCCCAGCTTGGAGCGAACGACCTACACCGAACTGAGATACCTACAGCGTGAGCT
ATGAGAAAGCGCCACGCTTCCCGAAGGGAGAAAGGCGGACAGGTATCCGGTAAGCGGCAGGGTCGGAACA
GGAGAGCGCACGAGGGAGCTTCCAGGGGGAAACGCCTGGTATCTTTATAGTCCTGTCGGGTTTCGCCACC
TCTGACTTGAGCGTCGATTTTTGTGATGCTCGTCAGGGGGGCGGAGCCTATGGAAAAACGCCAGCAACGC
GGCCTTTTTACGGTTCCTGGCCTTTTGCTGGCCTTTTGCTCACATGTTCTTTCCTGCGTTATCCCCTGAT
TCTGTGGATAACCGTATTACCGCCTTTGAGTGAGCTGATACCGCTCGCCGCAGCCGAACGACCGAGCGCA
GCGAGTCAGTGAGCGAGGAAGCGGAAGAGCGCCCAATACGCAAACCGCCTCTCCCCGCGCGTTGGCCGAT
TCATTAATGCAGCTGGCACGACAGGTTTCCCGACTGGAAAGCGGGCAGTGAGCGCAACGCAATTAATGTG
AGTTAGCTCACTCATTAGGCACCCCAGGCTTTACACTTTATGCTTCCGGCTCGTATGTTGTGTGGAATTG
TGAGCGGATAACAATTTCACACAGGAAACAGCTATGACCATGATTACGCCAAGCGCGCAATTAACCCTCA
CTAAAGGGAACAAAAGCTGGAGCTGCAAGCTT
Features (pLannotate 1.2.2; 30 found; start..end, strand, type, name):
      3..229     +  promoter       RSV promoter: Rous sarcoma virus enhancer/promoter
    230..410     +  LTR            5' LTR (truncated): truncated 5' long terminal repeat (LTR) from HIV-1
    457..582     +  misc_feature   HIV-1 Ψ: packaging signal of human immunodeficiency virus type 1
    566..929     +  CDS            HIV-1 gag (fragment): gag protein from human immunodeficiency virus 1; gag
   1075..1308    +  misc_feature   RRE: The Rev response element (RRE) of HIV-1 allows for Rev-dependent mRNA export from the nucleus to the cytoplasm.
   1685..1785    +  CDS            Rev (fragment): human immunodeficiency virus 1 (HIV-1) Rev protein; rev; enhances nuclear export of unspliced and incompletely spliced viral mRNAs
   1804..1921    +  misc_feature   cPPT/CTS: central polypurine tract and central termination sequence of HIV-1
   1944..2247    +  enhancer       CMV enhancer: human cytomegalovirus immediate early enhancer
   2248..2451    +  promoter       CMV promoter: human cytomegalovirus (CMV) immediate early promoter
   2568..2592    +  protein_bind   attB1: mutant version of attB; recombination site for the Gateway® BP reaction BP Clonase™
   2683..3396    +  CDS            EGFP: EGFP is a basic (constitutively fluorescent) green fluorescent protein published in 1996, derived from Aequorea victoria. It is reported to be a rapidly-maturing weak dimer with moderate acid sensitivity.
   3400..7719    +  CDS            Grin2a: NMDE1_RAT - Experimental evidence at protein level: Swiss-Prot protein existence level 1. Component of NMDA receptor complexes that function as heterotetrameric, ligand-gated ion channels with high calcium permeability and voltage-dependent sensitivity to magnesium. Channel activation requires binding of the neurotransmitter glutamate to the epsilon subunit, glycine binding to the zeta subunit, plus membrane depolarization to eliminate channel inhibition by Mg(2+). Sensitivity to glutamate and channel kinetics depend on the subunit composition; channels containing GRIN1 and GRIN2A have lower s
   7727..7751    -  protein_bind   attB2: mutant version of attB; recombination site for the Gateway® BP reaction BP Clonase™
   7804..7845    +  CDS            V5 tag: epitope tag from simian virus 5
   7869..8457    +  misc_feature   WPRE: woodchuck hepatitis virus posttranscriptional regulatory element
   8516..8535    +  misc_feature   cPPT/CTS (fragment): central polypurine tract and central termination sequence of HIV-1
   8537..8770    +  LTR            3' LTR (ΔU3): self-inactivating 3' long terminal repeat (LTR) from HIV-1
   8842..8963    +  polyA_signal   SV40 poly(A) signal: SV40 polyadenylation signal
   9003..9138    +  rep_origin     SV40 ori: SV40 origin of replication
   9159..9177    -  promoter       T7 promoter: promoter for bacteriophage T7 RNA polymerase
   9185..9340    +  CDS            lacZα (fragment): LacZα fragment of β-galactosidase; lacZ fragment
   9345..9773    +  rep_origin     f1 ori (sequence partly withheld): f1 bacteriophage origin of replication; arrow indicates direction of (+) strand synthesis
   9826..9930    +  promoter       AmpR promoter: bla
   9931..10791   +  CDS            AmpR: β-lactamase; bla; confers resistance to ampicillin, carbenicillin, and related antibiotics
  10962..11550   +  rep_origin     ori: high-copy-number ColE1/pMB1/pBR322/pUC origin of replication
  11733..11825   +  CDS            lacI (fragment): lac repressor; lacI; The lac repressor binds to the lac operator to inhibit transcription in E. coli. This inhibition can be relieved by adding lactose or isopropyl-β-D-thiogalactopyranoside (IPTG).
  11838..11859   +  protein_bind   CAP binding site: CAP binding activates transcription in the presence of cAMP. E. coli catabolite activator protein
  11874..11904   +  promoter       lac promoter: promoter for the E. coli lac operon
  11908..11930   +  protein_bind   lac operator (fragment): The lac repressor binds to the lac operator to inhibit transcription in E. coli. This inhibition can be relieved by adding lactose or isopropyl-β-D-thiogalactopyranoside (IPTG). lac repressor encoded by lacI
  11973..11991   +  promoter       T3 promoter: promoter for bacteriophage T3 RNA polymerase
