[The description below was written by a language model from this plasmid's Addgene catalogue record and pLannotate feature annotations shown in this document.]
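Description:
pJEP227-Lenti-CMV-GFP-GluN2A-WPRE-pA is a 12 kb HIV-1-based lentiviral transfer plasmid built on the Invitrogen pLenti7.3 backbone and designed to express a GFP-tagged GluN2A NMDA receptor subunit. It is maintained in E. coli through a high-copy ColE1/pUC-type origin with ampicillin selection (AmpR, β-lactamase). An f1 origin, an SV40 origin and leftover lac, T7 and T3 cloning-vector elements are also annotated outside the viral region. The viral genome has a third-generation layout. An RSV promoter fused to a truncated 5' LTR drives transcription of the genomic RNA in packaging cells. This is followed by the Ψ packaging signal with a gag fragment, the Rev response element for Rev-dependent nuclear export, and the cPPT/CTS, which aids nuclear import of the reverse-transcribed genome. The ΔU3 3' LTR makes the integrated provirus self-inactivating, and an SV40 poly(A) signal lies downstream of it.

The payload was inserted by Gateway recombination and sits between attB1 and attB2 sites downstream of the CMV immediate-early enhancer and promoter. It consists of EGFP followed directly by the Grin2a coding sequence, which the annotation matches to the rat protein, giving an N-terminal GFP fusion. A backbone-derived V5 tag is annotated after attB2, but the record does not indicate that it is fused to the insert. A WPRE downstream of the cassette enhances transcript stability and expression. Both the purpose statement and the associated study on viral vectors for large, hard-to-express neuronal transgenes point to its use in producing lentivirus that delivers fluorescently trackable GluN2A to neurons or other mammalian cells.
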