Addgene plasmid #84276: pJEP227-Lenti-CMV-GFP-GluN2A-WPRE-pA
Purpose: pLenti vector backbone designed to express GFP tagged GluN2A from a CMV promoter.
Depositing lab: Jonathan Ploski. Depositing organization: University of Texas at Dallas. Publication: The production of viral vectors designed to express large and difficult to express transgenes within neurons. Holehonnur R, Lella SK, Ho A, Luong JA, Ploski JE. Mol Brain. 2015 Feb 24;8:12. doi: 10.1186/s13041-015-0100-7. PubMed 25887710.
Backbone
  Vector backbone: Plenti-7.3
  Backbone manufacturer: Invitrogen
  Vector type: Lentiviral
Growth in bacteria
  Bacterial resistance: Ampicillin, 100 μg/mL
  Growth temperature: Room Temperature
  Growth strain: NEB Stable
  Copy number: Unknown
Gene/Insert
  Gene/Insert name: GluN2A
  Promoter: CMV
  Tag / fusion protein: GFP (N terminal on insert)
  Cloning method: Gateway Cloning
  Sequencing primers: 5′ GGG GAC AAG TTT GTA CAA AAA AGC AGG CTA CGC CAC CAT GGT GAG CAA GGG CGA GGA G
Terms and licenses: Academic/Nonprofit Terms; Industry Terms: Not Available to Industry
How to cite: pJEP227-Lenti-CMV-GFP-GluN2A-WPRE-pA was a gift from Jonathan Ploski (Addgene plasmid # 84276 ; http://n2t.net/addgene:84276 ; RRID:Addgene_84276)
